>Addgene plasmid #45910 | pMRXIP GFP-Stx17TM | addgene partial sequence | sequence record 66734 | EGFP_C
GACGAGCTGTACAAGGGTGGCGGTGGCTCGGGCGGTGGTGGGTCGGGTGGCGGCGGATCTATCGATGAAT
TGAATTCGCTGGCAGCTCTGCCTGTGGCAGGTGCACTCATCGGGGGAATGGTAGGGGGTCCTATTGGCCT
CCTTGCAGGCTTCAAAGTGGCAGGAATTGCAGCTGCACTTGGTGGTGGGGTGTTGGGCTTCACAGGTGGA
AAATTGATACAAAGAAAGAAACAGAAAATGATGGAGAAGCTCACTTCCAGCTGTCCAGATCTTCCCAGCC
AAACTGACAAGAAATGCAGTTAAGGATCCCTCGAGCGGCCGCTACGTAAATTCCGCCCCCCCCCCCAAA
