[The description below was written by a language model from this plasmid's Addgene catalogue record.]
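Description:
pMRXIP GFP-Stx17TM is a retroviral expression vector of about 6.8 kb, built on the pMRXIP GFP-Ci2 backbone, which the record notes derives from the pMX family of retroviral vectors. It is propagated in E. coli as a high-copy plasmid under ampicillin selection, with a recombination-deficient strain (Stbl3) listed as the host, a common choice for vectors carrying repeated LTR sequences. In mammalian cells, transduced populations can be selected with puromycin. No feature table is provided, so the arrangement of LTRs, packaging signal and the puromycin cassette is not documented here. The "IP" in the vector name suggests an IRES-puromycin configuration, but the record does not confirm this.

The insert is a 222 bp fragment of human syntaxin 17 (STX17) lacking amino acids 1-228, cloned between EcoRI and BamHI sites that both remain intact. As the "TM" in the name indicates, this leaves the C-terminal portion of the protein containing the transmembrane region, without the preceding N-terminal portion. GFP supplied by the backbone is fused to its N terminus, and the record lists CMV as the promoter.

Syntaxin 17 is a hairpin-type tail-anchored SNARE that is recruited to autophagosomes and mediates their fusion with endosomes and lysosomes, which is the subject of the associated publication. A GFP fusion to the C-terminal membrane-anchoring region alone is suited to generating stable cell lines by retroviral transduction. These lines can be used to visualise where this domain localises and to test whether it is sufficient for targeting to autophagosomes, for example as a fluorescent marker in live or fixed-cell imaging of autophagy.
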