Addgene plasmid #45910: pMRXIP GFP-Stx17TM
Depositing lab: Noboru Mizushima. Depositing organization: The University of Tokyo. Publication: The hairpin-type tail-anchored SNARE syntaxin 17 targets to autophagosomes for fusion with endosomes/lysosomes. Itakura E, Kishi-Itakura C, Mizushima N. Cell. 2012 Dec 7;151(6):1256-69. doi: 10.1016/j.cell.2012.11.001. PubMed 23217709.
Backbone
  Vector backbone: pMRXIP GFP-Ci2
  Backbone manufacturer: Dr.Shoji Yamaoka of Tokyo Medical and Dental University
  Backbone size w/o insert (bp): 6600
  Total vector size (bp): 6822
  Vector type: Retroviral
  Selectable markers: Puromycin
Growth in bacteria
  Bacterial resistance: Ampicillin, 100 μg/mL
  Growth temperature: 37°C
  Growth strain: Stbl3
  Copy number: High Copy
Gene/Insert
  Gene/Insert name: Syntaxin 17
  Species: H. sapiens (human)
  Insert size (bp): 222
  Mutation: deleted amino acids 1-228
  GenBank ID: NM_017919.2
  Entrez Gene: STX17
  Promoter: CMV
  Tag / fusion protein: GFP (N terminal on backbone)
  Cloning method: Restriction Enzyme; 5′ cloning site EcoRI (not destroyed); 3′ cloning site BamHI (not destroyed)
  Sequencing primers: 5′ CGACCACTACCAGCAGAACA; 3′ AAAAGACGGCAATATGGTGG
Resource information
  A portion of this plasmid was derived from a plasmid made by: It has the pMX backbone
Terms and licenses: Academic/Nonprofit Terms; Industry Terms: Not Available to Industry
How to cite: pMRXIP GFP-Stx17TM was a gift from Noboru Mizushima (Addgene plasmid # 45910 ; http://n2t.net/addgene:45910 ; RRID:Addgene_45910)
